>Addgene plasmid #139619 | MEN2B-SHC | addgene full sequence | sequence record 298508 | Addgene NGS Result
GTGATGCGGTTTTGGCAGTACATCAATGGGCGTGGATAGCGGTTTGACTCACGGGGATTTCCAAGTCTCC
ACCCCATTGACGTCAATGGGAGTTTGTTTTGGCACCAAAATCAACGGGACTTTCCAAAATGTCGTAACAA
CTCCGCCCCATTGACGCAAATGGGCGGTAGGCGTGTACGGTGGGAGGTCTATATAAGCAGAGCTCTCCCT
ATCAGTGATAGAGATCTCCCTATCAGTGATAGAGATCGTCGACGAGCTCGTTTAGTGAACCGTCAGATCG
CCTGGAGACGCCATCCACGCTGTTTTGACCTCCATAGAAGACACCGGGACCGATCCAGCCTCCGGACTCT
AGCGTTTAAACTTAAGCTTGGTACCGAGCTCGGATCCACTAGTCCAGTGTGGTGGAATTCTGCAGATATC
AACAAGTTTGTACAAAAAAGTTGGCACCATGGCGAAGGCGACGTCCGGTGCCGCGGGGCTGCGTCTGCTG
TTGCTGCTGCTGCTGCCGCTGCTAGGCAAAGTGGCATTGGGCCTCTACTTCTCGAGGGATGCTTACTGGG
AGAAGCTGTATGTGGACCAGGCGGCCGGCACGCCCTTGCTGTACGTCCATGCCCTGCGGGACGCCCCTGA
GGAGGTGCCCAGCTTCCGCCTGGGCCAGCATCTCTACGGCACGTACCGCACACGGCTGCATGAGAACAAC
TGGATCTGCATCCAGGAGGACACCGGCCTCCTCTACCTTAACCGGAGCCTGGACCATAGCTCCTGGGAGA
AGCTCAGTGTCCGCAACCGCGGCTTTCCCCTGCTCACCGTCTACCTCAAGGTCTTCCTGTCACCCACATC
CCTTCGTGAGGGCGAGTGCCAGTGGCCAGGCTGTGCCCGCGTATACTTCTCCTTCTTCAACACCTCCTTT
CCAGCCTGCAGCTCCCTCAAGCCCCGGGAGCTCTGCTTCCCAGAGACAAGGCCCTCCTTCCGCATTCGGG
AGAACCGACCCCCAGGCACCTTCCACCAGTTCCGCCTGCTGCCTGTGCAGTTCTTGTGCCCCAACATCAG
CGTGGCCTACAGGCTCCTGGAGGGTGAGGGTCTGCCCTTCCGCTGCGCCCCGGACAGCCTGGAGGTGAGC
ACGCGCTGGGCCCTGGACCGCGAGCAGCGGGAGAAGTACGAGCTGGTGGCCGTGTGCACCGTGCACGCCG
GCGCGCGCGAGGAGGTGGTGATGGTGCCCTTCCCGGTGACCGTGTACGACGAGGACGACTCGGCGCCCAC
CTTCCCCGCGGGCGTCGACACCGCCAGCGCCGTGGTGGAGTTCAAGCGGAAGGAGGACACCGTGGTGGCC
ACGCTGCGTGTCTTCGATGCAGACGTGGTACCTGCATCAGGGGAGCTGGTGAGGCGGTACACAAGCACGC
TGCTCCCCGGGGACACCTGGGCCCAGCAGACCTTCCGGGTGGAACACTGGCCCAACGAGACCTCGGTCCA
GGCCAACGGCAGCTTCGTGCGGGCGACCGTACATGACTATAGGCTGGTTCTCAACCGGAACCTCTCCATC
TCGGAGAACCGCACCATGCAGCTGGCGGTGCTGGTCAATGACTCAGACTTCCAGGGCCCAGGAGCGGGCG
TCCTCTTGCTCCACTTCAACGTGTCGGTGCTGCCGGTCAGCCTGCACCTGCCCAGTACCTACTCCCTCTC
CGTGAGCAGGAGGGCTCGCCGATTTGCCCAGATCGGGAAAGTCTGTGTGGAAAACTGCCAGGCATTCAGT
GGCATCAACGTCCAGTACAAGCTGCATTCCTCTGGTGCCAACTGCAGCACGCTAGGGGTGGTCACCTCAG
CCGAGGACACCTCGGGGATCCTGTTTGTGAATGACACCAAGGCCCTGCGGCGGCCCAAGTGTGCCGAACT
TCACTACATGGTGGTGGCCACCGACCAGCAGACCTCTAGGCAGGCCCAGGCCCAGCTGCTTGTAACAGTG
GAGGGGTCATATGTGGCCGAGGAGGCGGGCTGCCCCCTGTCCTGTGCAGTCAGCAAGAGACGGCTGGAGT
GTGAGGAGTGTGGCGGCCTGGGCTCCCCAACAGGCAGGTGTGAGTGGAGGCAAGGAGATGGCAAAGGGAT
CACCAGGAACTTCTCCACCTGCTCTCCCAGCACCAAGACCTGCCCCGACGGCCACTGCGATGTTGTGGAG
ACCCAAGACATCAACATTTGCCCTCAGGACTGCCTCCGGGGCAGCATTGTTGGGGGACACGAGCCTGGGG
AGCCCCGGGGGATTAAAGCTGGCTATGGCACCTGCAACTGCTTCCCTGAGGAGGAGAAGTGCTTCTGCGA
GCCCGAAGACATCCAGGATCCACTGTGCGACGAGCTGTGCCGCACGGTGATCGCAGCCGCTGTCCTCTTC
TCCTTCATCGTCTCGGTGCTGCTGTCTGCCTTCTGCATCCACTGCTACCACAAGTTTGCCCACAAGCCAC
CCATCTCCTCAGCTGAGATGACCTTCCGGAGGCCCGCCCAGGCCTTCCCGGTCAGCTACTCCTCTTCCAG
TGCCCGCCGGCCCTCGCTGGACTCCATGGAGAACCAGGTCTCCGTGGATGCCTTCAAGATCCTGGAGGAT
CCAAAGTGGGAATTCCCTCGGAAGAACTTGGTTCTTGGAAAAACTCTAGGAGAAGGCGAATTTGGAAAAG
TGGTCAAGGCAACGGCCTTCCATCTGAAAGGCAGAGCAGGGTACACCACGGTGGCCGTGAAGATGCTGAA
AGAGAACGCCTCCCCGAGTGAGCTTCGAGACCTGCTGTCAGAGTTCAACGTCCTGAAGCAGGTCAACCAC
CCACATGTCATCAAATTGTATGGGGCCTGCAGCCAGGATGGCCCGCTCCTCCTCATCGTGGAGTACGCCA
AATACGGCTCCCTGCGGGGCTTCCTCCGCGAGAGCCGCAAAGTGGGGCCTGGCTACCTGGGCAGTGGAGG
CAGCCGCAACTCCAGCTCCCTGGACCACCCGGATGAGCGGGCCCTCACCATGGGCGACCTCATCTCATTT
GCCTGGCAGATCTCACAGGGGATGCAGTATCTGGCCGAGATGAAGCTCGTTCATCGGGACTTGGCAGCCA
GAAACATCCTGGTAGCTGAGGGGCGGAAGATGAAGATTTCGGATTTCGGCTTGTCCCGAGATGTTTATGA
AGAGGATTCGTACGTGAAGAGGAGCCAGGGTCGGATTCCAGTTAAATGGACGGCAATTGAATCCCTTTTT
GATCATATCTACACCACGCAAAGTGATGTATGGTCTTTTGGTGTCCTGCTGTGGGAGATCGTGACCCTAG
GGGGAAACCCCTATCCTGGGATTCCTCCTGAGCGGCTCTTCAACCTTCTGAAGACCGGCCACCGGATGGA
GAGGCCAGACAACTGCAGCGAGGAGATGTACTGCCTGATGCTGCAATGCTGGAAGCAGGAGCCGGACAAA
AGGCCGGTGTTTGCGGACATCAGCAAAGACCTGGAGAAGATGATGGTTAAGAGGAGAGACTACTTGGACC
TTGCGGCGTCCACTCCATCTGACTCCCTGATTTATGACGACGGCCTCTCAGAGGAGGAGACACCGCTGGT
GGACTGTAATAATGCCCCCCTCCCTCGAGCCCTCCCTTCCACATGGATTGAAAACAAACTCTATGGTAGA
ATTTCCCATGCATTTACTAGATTCCCAACTTTCTTGTACAAAGTGGTTGATATCAAGGCCGCCGACATCA
CCAGCCTGTACAAGAAAGTGGGGTGGAGCCATCCCCAGTTCGAGAAGGGCGGAGGATCTGGCGGCGGAAG
CGGCGGAGGAAGCTGGTCCCACCCTCAGTTTGAGAAAGGCACCGAGCTGGGCAGCACCATGGCCAGCTAC
CCCTACGACGTGCCCGACTACGCCTGATGACTCGAGTCTAGAGGGCCCGTTTAAACCCGCTGATCAGCCT
CGACTGTGCCTTCTAGTTGCCAGCCATCTGTTGTTTGCCCCTCCCCCGTGCCTTCCTTGACCCTGGAAGG
TGCCACTCCCACTGTCCTTTCCTAATAAAATGAGGAAATTGCATCGCATTGTCTGAGTAGGTGTCATTCT
ATTCTGGGGGGTGGGGTGGGGCAGGACAGCAAGGGGGAGGATTGGGAAGACAATAGCAGGCATGCTGGGG
ATGCGGTGGGCTCTATGGCTTCTGAGGCGGAAAGAACCAGCTGGGGCTCTAGGGGGTATCCCC
[124 nt withheld, positions 4194-4317]
C
[91 nt withheld, positions 4319-4409]
AGGGTGATGGTTCACGTACCTAGAAGTTCCTATTCCGAAGTTCCTATTCTCTAGAAAGTATAGGAACTTC
CTTGGCCAAAAAGCCTGAACTCACCGCGACGTCTGTCGAGAAGTTTCTGATCGAAAAGTTCGACAGCGTC
TCCGACCTGATGCAGCTCTCGGAGGGCGAAGAATCTCGTGCTTTCAGCTTCGATGTAGGAGGGCGTGGAT
ATGTCCTGCGGGTAAATAGCTGCGCCGATGGTTTCTACAAAGATCGTTATGTTTATCGGCACTTTGCATC
GGCCGCGCTCCCGATTCCGGAAGTGCTTGACATTGGGGAATTCAGCGAGAGCCTGACCTATTGCATCTCC
CGCCGTGCACAGGGTGTCACGTTGCAAGACCTGCCTGAAACCGAACTGCCCGCTGTTCTGCAGCCGGTCG
CGGAGGCCATGGATGCGATCGCTGCGGCCGATCTTAGCCAGACGAGCGGGTTCGGCCCATTCGGACCGCA
AGGAATCGGTCAATACACTACATGGCGTGATTTCATATGCGCGATTGCTGATCCCCATGTGTATCACTGG
CAAACTGTGATGGACGACACCGTCAGTGCGTCCGTCGCGCAGGCTCTCGATGAGCTGATGCTTTGGGCCG
AGGACTGCCCCGAAGTCCGGCACCTCGTGCACGCGGATTTCGGCTCCAACAATGTCCTGACGGACAATGG
CCGCATAACAGCGGTCATTGACTGGAGCGAGGCGATGTTCGGGGATTCCCAATACGAGGTCGCCAACATC
TTCTTCTGGAGGCCGTGGTTGGCTTGTATGGAGCAGCAGACGCGCTACTTCGAGCGGAGGCATCCGGAGC
TTGCAGGATCGCCGCGGCTCCGGGCGTATATGCTCCGCATTGGTCTTGACCAACTCTATCAGAGCTTGGT
TGACGGCAATTTCGATGATGCAGCTTGGGCGCAGGGTCGATGCGACGCAATCGTCCGATCCGGAGCCGGG
ACTGTCGGGCGTACACAAATCGCCCGCAGAAGCGCGGCCGTCTGGACCGATGGCTGTGTAGAAGTACTCG
CCGATAGTGGAAACCGACGCCCCAGCACTCGTCCGAGGGCAAAGGAATAGCACGTACTACGAGATTTCGA
TTCCACCGCCGCCTTCTATGAAAGGTTGGGCTTCGGAATCGTTTTCCGGGACGCCGGCTGGATGATCCTC
CAGCGCGGGGATCTCATGCTGGAGTTCTTCGCCCACCCCAACTTGTTTATTGCAGCTTATAATGGTTACA
AATAAAGCAATAGCATCACAAATTTCACAAATAAAGCATTTTTTTCACTGCATTCTAGTTGTGGTTTGTC
CAAACTCATCAATGTATCTTATCATGTCTGTATACCGTCGACCTCTAGCTAGAGCTTGGCGTAATCATGG
TCATAGCTGTTTCCTGTGTGAAATTGTTATCCGCTCACAATTCCACACAACATACGAGCCGGAAGCATAA
AGTGTAAAGCCTGGGGTGCCTAATGAGTGAGCTAACTCACATTAATTGCGTTGCGCTCACTGCCCGCTTT
CCAGTCGGGAAACCTGTCGTGCCAGCTGCATTAATGAATCGGCCAACGCGCGGGGAGAGGCGGTTTGCGT
ATTGGGCGCTCTTCCGCTTCCTCGCTCACTGACTCGCTGCGCTCGGTCGTTCGGCTGCGGCGAGCGGTAT
CAGCTCACTCAAAGGCGGTAATACGGTTATCCACAGAATCAGGGGATAACGCAGGAAAGAACATGTGAGC
AAAAGGCCAGCAAAAGGCCAGGAACCGTAAAAAGGCCGCGTTGCTGGCGTTTTTCCATAGGCTCCGCCCC
CCTGACGAGCATCACAAAAATCGACGCTCAAGTCAGAGGTGGCGAAACCCGACAGGACTATAAAGATACC
AGGCGTTTCCCCCTGGAAGCTCCCTCGTGCGCTCTCCTGTTCCGACCCTGCCGCTTACCGGATACCTGTC
CGCCTTTCTCCCTTCGGGAAGCGTGGCGCTTTCTCATAGCTCACGCTGTAGGTATCTCAGTTCGGTGTAG
GTCGTTCGCTCCAAGCTGGGCTGTGTGCACGAACCCCCCGTTCAGCCCGACCGCTGCGCCTTATCCGGTA
ACTATCGTCTTGAGTCCAACCCGGTAAGACACGACTTATCGCCACTGGCAGCAGCCACTGGTAACAGGAT
TAGCAGAGCGAGGTATGTAGGCGGTGCTACAGAGTTCTTGAAGTGGTGGCCTAACTACGGCTACACTAGA
AGAACAGTATTTGGTATCTGCGCTCTGCTGAAGCCAGTTACCTTCGGAAAAAGAGTTGGTAGCTCTTGAT
CCGGCAAACAAACCACCGCTGGTAGCGGTGGTTTTTTTGTTTGCAAGCAGCAGATTACGCGCAGAAAAAA
AGGATCTCAAGAAGATCCTTTGATCTTTTCTACGGGGTCTGACGCTCAGTGGAACGAAAACTCACGTTAA
GGGATTTTGGTCATGAGATTATCAAAAAGGATCTTCACCTAGATCCTTTTAAATTAAAAATGAAGTTTTA
AATCAATCTAAAGTATATATGAGTAAACTTGGTCTGACAGTTACCAATGCTTAATCAGTGAGGCACCTAT
CTCAGCGATCTGTCTATTTCGTTCATCCATAGTTGCCTGACTCCCCGTCGTGTAGATAACTACGATACGG
GAGGGCTTACCATCTGGCCCCAGTGCTGCAATGATACCGCGAGACCCACGCTCACCGGCTCCAGATTTAT
CAGCAATAAACCAGCCAGCCGGAAGGGCCGAGCGCAGAAGTGGTCCTGCAACTTTATCCGCCTCCATCCA
GTCTATTAATTGTTGCCGGGAAGCTAGAGTAAGTAGTTCGCCAGTTAATAGTTTGCGCAACGTTGTTGCC
ATTGCTACAGGCATCGTGGTGTCACGCTCGTCGTTTGGTATGGCTTCATTCAGCTCCGGTTCCCAACGAT
CAAGGCGAGTTACATGATCCCCCATGTTGTGCAAAAAAGCGGTTAGCTCCTTCGGTCCTCCGATCGTTGT
CAGAAGTAAGTTGGCCGCAGTGTTATCACTCATGGTTATGGCAGCACTGCATAATTCTCTTACTGTCATG
CCATCCGTAAGATGCTTTTCTGTGACTGGTGAGTACTCAACCAAGTCATTCTGAGAATAGTGTATGCGGC
GACCGAGTTGCTCTTGCCCGGCGTCAATACGGGATAATACCGCGCCACATAGCAGAACTTTAAAAGTGCT
CATCATTGGAAAACGTTCTTCGGGGCGAAAACTCTCAAGGATCTTACCGCTGTTGAGATCCAGTTCGATG
TAACCCACTCGTGCACCCAACTGATCTTCAGCATCTTTTACTTTCACCAGCGTTTCTGGGTGAGCAAAAA
CAGGAAGGCAAAATGCCGCAAAAAAGGGAATAAGGGCGACACGGAAATGTTGAATACTCATACTCTTCCT
TTTTCAATATTATTGAAGCATTTATCAGGGTTATTGTCTCATGAGCGGATACATATTTGAATGTATTTAG
AAAAATAAACAAATAGGGGTTCCGCGCACATTTCCCCGAAAAGTGCCACCTGACGTCGACGGATCGGGAG
ATCTCCCGATCCCCTATGGTGCACTCTCAGTACAATCTGCTCTGATGCCGCATAGTTAAGCCAGTATCTG
CTCCCTGCTTGTGTGTTGGAGGTCGCTGAGTAGTGCGCGAGCAAAATTTAAGCTACAACAAGGCAAGGCT
TGACCGACAATTGCATGAAGAATCTGCTTAGGGTTAGGCGTTTTGCGCTGCTTCGCGATGTACGGGCCAG
ATATACGCGTTGACATTGATTATTGACTAGTTATTAATAGTAATCAATTACGGGGTCATTAGTTCATAGC
CCATATATGGAGTTCCGCGTTACATAACTTACGGTAAATGGCCCGCCTGGCTGACCGCCCAACGACCCCC
GCCCATTGACGTCAATAATGACGTATGTTCCCATAGTAACGCCAATAGGGACTTTCCATTGACGTCAATG
GGTGGAGTATTTACGGTAAACTGCCCACTTGGCAGTACATCAAGTGTATCATATGCCAAGTACGCCCCCT
ATTGACGTCAATGACGGTAAATGGCCCGCCTGGCATTATGCCCAGTACATGACCTTATGGGACTTTCCTA
CTTGGCAGTACATCTACGTATTAGTCATCGCTATTACCATG
Features (pLannotate 1.2.2; 23 found; start..end, strand, type, name):
      1..204     +  promoter       CMV promoter: human cytomegalovirus (CMV) immediate early promoter
    206..225     +  promoter       PLtetO-1 promoter (fragment): modified phage lambda PL promoter with tet operator sites (Lutz and Bujard, 1997)
    227..246     +  promoter       PLtetO-1 promoter (fragment): modified phage lambda PL promoter with tet operator sites (Lutz and Bujard, 1997)
    254..287     +  promoter       TRE3GV promoter (fragment): 3rd-generation Tet-responsive promoter that can be activated by binding of Tet-On® 3G, optimized for retroviral and lentiviral vectors
    423..440     +  protein_bind   attB1 (fragment): mutant version of attB; core recombination site for the Gateway® BP reaction BP Clonase™
    449..3637    +  CDS            RET: RET_HUMAN - Also known as CDHF12, CDHR16, PTC, RET51. Experimental evidence at protein level: Swiss-Prot protein existence level 1. Receptor tyrosine-protein kinase involved in numerous cellular mechanisms including cell proliferation, neuronal navigation, cell migration, and cell differentiation upon binding with glial cell derived neurotrophic factor family ligands. Phosphorylates PTK2/FAK1. Regulates both cell death/survival balance and positional information. Required for the molecular mechanisms orchestration during intestine organogenesis; involved in the development of enteric nervous s
   3664..3687    -  protein_bind   attB2: mutant version of attB; recombination site for the Gateway® BP reaction BP Clonase™
   3924..4148    +  polyA_signal   bGH poly(A) signal: bovine growth hormone polyadenylation signal
   4152..4173    +  promoter       SV40 promoter (fragment): SV40 enhancer and early promoter
   4194..4427    +  rep_origin     f1 ori (fragment) (sequence partly withheld): f1 bacteriophage origin of replication; arrow indicates direction of (+) strand synthesis
   4432..4479    +  protein_bind   FRT: FLP-mediated recombination occurs in the 8-bp core sequence TCTAGAAA (Turan and Bode, 2011). FLP recombinase from the Saccharomyces cerevisiae 2μ plasmid
   4487..5509    +  CDS            HygR: aminoglycoside phosphotransferase from E. coli; aph(4)-Ia; confers resistance to hygromycin
   5519..5644    +  CDS            ble (fragment): BLE_KLEPN - Experimental evidence at protein level: Swiss-Prot protein existence level 1. Binding protein with a strong affinity to the bleomycin family of antibiotics. Binds to CL990; an antimitotic-antibiotic compound. From Klebsiella pneumoniae.
   5639..5760    +  polyA_signal   SV40 poly(A) signal: SV40 polyadenylation signal
   5833..5849    -  protein_bind   lac operator: The lac repressor binds to the lac operator to inhibit transcription in E. coli. This inhibition can be relieved by adding lactose or isopropyl-β-D-thiogalactopyranoside (IPTG). lac repressor encoded by lacI
   5857..5887    -  promoter       lac promoter: promoter for the E. coli lac operon
   5902..5923    -  protein_bind   CAP binding site: CAP binding activates transcription in the presence of cAMP. E. coli catabolite activator protein
   5936..6028    -  CDS            lacI (fragment): lac repressor; lacI; The lac repressor binds to the lac operator to inhibit transcription in E. coli. This inhibition can be relieved by adding lactose or isopropyl-β-D-thiogalactopyranoside (IPTG).
   6211..6799    -  rep_origin     ori: high-copy-number ColE1/pMB1/pBR322/pUC origin of replication
   6970..7830    -  CDS            AmpR: β-lactamase; bla; confers resistance to ampicillin, carbenicillin, and related antibiotics
   7831..7935    -  promoter       AmpR promoter: bla
   7994..8046    -  misc_feature   bom (fragment): basis of mobility region from pBR322
   8201..8580    +  enhancer       CMV enhancer: human cytomegalovirus immediate early enhancer
