[The description below was written by a language model from this plasmid's Addgene catalogue record and pLannotate feature annotations shown in this document.]
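Description:
MEN2B-SHC is a mammalian expression plasmid built on the pcDNA5/FRT/TO backbone that carries human RET with the M918T substitution, the mutation associated with the MEN2B form of the gene. The RET coding sequence was introduced by Gateway cloning and sits between attB1 and attB2 sites. It reads through into a C-terminal StrepIII-HA tag supplied by the backbone. The tag itself is not annotated in the feature table, but an unannotated stretch lies between attB2 and the bovine growth hormone polyadenylation signal where it would be expected. Expression is driven by the CMV enhancer/promoter, followed by short tet operator–like fragments. This matches the "TO" design, in which transcription is held off in cells expressing Tet repressor and induced by tetracycline or doxycycline.

Downstream of the expression cassette, an FRT site directly precedes a hygromycin resistance gene with an SV40 poly(A) signal. No full promoter is annotated upstream of this gene. In this standard Flp-In arrangement, FLP-mediated recombination into a genomic FRT site in a compatible host line places the gene behind a resident promoter, so hygromycin selects for single-copy, isogenic integrants. In bacteria the plasmid is maintained by a high-copy ColE1/pUC-type origin and selected with ampicillin through β-lactamase; a partial f1 origin and lac-region remnants are also present.

The stated purpose is StrepIII-HA-tagged gene expression. The tandem tag suits Strep-based affinity purification and HA detection of the oncogenic receptor, and the associated publication concerns RET signalling and its regulation by a phosphatase.
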