Addgene plasmid #139619: MEN2B-SHC
Purpose: StrepIII-HA-tagged gene expression
Depositing lab: Markku Varjosalo. Depositing organization: University of Helsinki. Publication: PTPRA Phosphatase Regulates GDNF-Dependent RET Signaling and Inhibits the RET Mutant MEN2A Oncogenic Potential. Yadav L, Pietila E, Ohman T, Liu X, Mahato AK, Sidorova Y, Lehti K, Saarma M, Varjosalo M. iScience. 2020 Feb 21;23(2):100871. doi: 10.1016/j.isci.2020.100871. Epub 2020 Jan 31. PubMed 32062451.
Backbone
  Vector backbone: pcDNA5/FRT/TO
  Vector type: Mammalian Expression
  Selectable markers: Hygromycin
Growth in bacteria
  Bacterial resistance: Ampicillin, 100 μg/mL
  Growth temperature: 37°C
  Growth strain: DH5alpha
  Copy number: High Copy
Gene/Insert
  Gene/Insert name: MEN2B
  Species: H. sapiens (human)
  Mutation: M918T
  Entrez Gene: RET (a.k.a. CDHF12, CDHR16, HSCR1, MEN2A, MEN2B, MTC1, PTC, RET-ELE1)
  Promoter: CMV
  Tag / fusion protein: StrepIII-HA (C terminal on backbone)
  Cloning method: Gateway Cloning
  Sequencing primers: 5′ CMV forward; 3′ BGH reverse
Terms and licenses: Academic/Nonprofit Terms; Industry Terms: Not Available to Industry
How to cite: MEN2B-SHC was a gift from Markku Varjosalo (Addgene plasmid # 139619 ; http://n2t.net/addgene:139619 ; RRID:Addgene_139619)
